Addgene plasmid #104583: pRVL-5
Purpose: Contains human IgG1 CH1/CH2/CH3 domains, for cloning of antibody VH domains using SapI restriction enzyme. Full Fc-mediated immune effector functions
Depositing lab: Daniel Christ. Depositing organization: Garvan Institute of Medical Research. Publication: Expression of IgG Monoclonals with Engineered Immune Effector Functions. Vazquez-Lombardi R, Nevoltris D, Rouet R, Christ D. Methods Mol Biol. 2018;1827:313-334. doi: 10.1007/978-1-4939-8648-4_16. PubMed 30196504.
Backbone
  Vector backbone: pCEP4
  Backbone manufacturer: Invitrogen (Thermo Fisher)
  Backbone size w/o insert (bp): 10143
  Total vector size (bp): 11229
  Vector type: Mammalian Expression
  Selectable markers: Hygromycin
Growth in bacteria
  Bacterial resistance: Ampicillin, 100 μg/mL
  Growth temperature: 37°C
  Growth strain: DH5alpha
  Growth instructions: 250 rpm
  Copy number: High Copy
Gene/Insert
  Gene/Insert name: Human IgG1 CH1/CH2/CH3
  Species: H. sapiens (human)
  Insert size (bp): 1086
  Entrez Gene: IGHG1
  Promoter: CMV
  Cloning method: Restriction Enzyme; 5′ cloning site KpnI (not destroyed); 3′ cloning site BamHI (not destroyed)
  Sequencing primers: 5′ GAGGTCTATATAAGCAGAGC; 3′ GCTTATAATGGTTACAAATAAAGC
Terms and licenses: Academic/Nonprofit Terms; Industry Terms: Not Available to Industry
Depositor comments: Addgene NGS results found A169G, A261G, A292G, and A295G within the EBNA1 translation on the pCEP4 backbone compared to YP_401677.1
How to cite: pRVL-5 was a gift from Daniel Christ (Addgene plasmid # 104583 ; http://n2t.net/addgene:104583 ; RRID:Addgene_104583)
