[The description below was written by a language model from this plasmid's Addgene catalogue record and pLannotate feature annotations shown in this document.]
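Description:
pRVL-5 is a mammalian expression vector built on the episomal pCEP4 backbone and designed as an acceptor plasmid for producing human IgG1 heavy chains. In E. coli it is maintained at high copy through a ColE1/pUC-type origin and selected with ampicillin via the β-lactamase gene. In mammalian cells it carries the Epstein-Barr virus oriP origin together with an EBNA1 coding sequence, which allow the plasmid to persist and replicate extrachromosomally in permissive cells. A hygromycin B phosphotransferase cassette, driven by a minimal HSV thymidine kinase promoter and ending in the TK polyadenylation signal, provides selection. The depositor notes that sequencing found four substitutions in the EBNA1 translation relative to the reference protein. Several short annotated fragments (herpesvirus genes, tet, rop, SV40 large T) appear to be backbone remnants rather than functional elements.

The payload, about 1.1 kb cloned between KpnI and BamHI, sits downstream of the CMV immediate-early enhancer and promoter and is followed by an SV40 polyadenylation signal. It consists of a short segment matching the start of a human IGHV1-46 heavy chain, most likely a secretion leader although the record does not label it as such. After a small gap, this is followed by the full IGHG1 constant region encoding the CH1, CH2 and CH3 domains. The gap presumably corresponds to the SapI cloning site described in the record, into which an antibody VH domain is inserted to reconstitute a complete heavy chain. The constant region is described as retaining full Fc-mediated immune effector functions. The plasmid comes from a publication on IgG monoclonals with engineered effector functions, and producing whole antibody would require a separately supplied light chain.
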