Features (pLannotate 1.2.2; 23 found; start..end, strand, type, name):
      4..383     +  enhancer       CMV enhancer: human cytomegalovirus immediate early enhancer
    385..584     +  promoter       CMV promoter: human cytomegalovirus (CMV) immediate early promoter
    635..694     +  CDS            IGHV1-46 (fragment): HV146_HUMAN - Experimental evidence at protein level: Swiss-Prot protein existence level 1. V region of the variable domain of immunoglobulin heavy chains that participates in the antigen recognition (PubMed:24600447). Immunoglobulins, also known as antibodies, are membrane-bound or secreted glycoproteins produced by B lymphocytes. In the recognition phase of humoral immunity, the membrane-bound immunoglobulins serve as receptors which, upon binding of a specific antigen, trigger the clonal expansion and differentiation of B lymphocytes into immunoglobulins- secreting plasma cells. Secreted im
    716..1705    +  CDS            IGHG1: IGHG1_HUMAN - Experimental evidence at protein level: Swiss-Prot protein existence level 1. Constant region of immunoglobulin heavy chains. Immunoglobulins, also known as antibodies, are membrane-bound or secreted glycoproteins produced by B lymphocytes. In the recognition phase of humoral immunity, the membrane-bound immunoglobulins serve as receptors which, upon binding of a specific antigen, trigger the clonal expansion and differentiation of B lymphocytes into immunoglobulins- secreting plasma cells. Secreted immunoglobulins mediate the effector phase of humoral immunity, which results in
   1713..1847    -  polyA_signal   SV40 poly(A) signal: SV40 polyadenylation signal
   1870..1953    -  CDS            large T antigen (fragment): large T antigen from SV40 (simian virus 40)
   1956..1996    +  CDS            rop (fragment): Rop protein, which maintains plasmids at low copy number; rop
   2108..2126    -  misc_feature   MCS (fragment): pUC18/19 multiple cloning site
   2572..4361    -  rep_origin     oriP: Epstein-Barr virus oriP replication origin (Yates et al., 2000)
   4362..4580    -  CDS            gL (fragment): GL_EBVB9 - Experimental evidence at protein level: Swiss-Prot protein existence level 1. The heterodimer glycoprotein H-glycoprotein L is required for the fusion of viral and plasma membranes leading to virus entry into the host cell. Acts as a functional inhibitor of gH and maintains gH in an inhibited form. Upon binding to host integrins, gL dissociates from gH leading to activation of the viral fusion glycoproteins gB and gH. Fusion of EBV with B-lymphocytes requires the additional receptor- binding protein gp42, which forms a complex with gH/gL. The heterodimer gH/gL targets also host EPHA
   4663..6588    -  CDS            EBNA1: Epstein-Barr nuclear antigen 1, also known as EBNA-1 crucial for latent viral infection, and for episomal amplification of vectors containing the oriP origin (Okita et al., 2013)
   6626..6970    -  CDS            BRRF2_EBVB9 (fragment): Protein inferred from homology: Swiss-Prot protein existence level 3. From Epstein-Barr virus (strain B95-8) (HHV-4) (Human herpesvirus 4).
   6973..6996    -  promoter       tet promoter (fragment): E. coli promoter for tetracycline efflux protein gene
   7109..7213    +  promoter       AmpR promoter: bla
   7214..8074    +  CDS            AmpR: β-lactamase; bla; confers resistance to ampicillin, carbenicillin, and related antibiotics
   8245..8833    +  rep_origin     ori: high-copy-number ColE1/pMB1/pBR322/pUC origin of replication
   8879..9037    -  CDS            TcR (fragment): tetracycline efflux protein; tet; confers resistance to tetracycline
   9158..9358    -  CDS            MDV035 (fragment): UL24_GAHVM - Protein inferred from homology: Swiss-Prot protein existence level 3. May play a role in the dispersal of host nucleolin from the nucleolus throughout the nucleus leading to a decrease in ribosome biogenesis. From Gallid herpesvirus 2 (strain Chicken/Md5/ATCC VR-987) (GaHV-2) (Marek's disease herpesvirus type 1).
   9347..9409    +  promoter       Mini-TK promoter: minimal herpes simplex virus (HSV) thymidine kinase promoter
   9452..10489   +  CDS            HygR: hygromycin B phosphotransferase confers resistance to hygromycin
  10531..10579   +  polyA_signal   HSV TK poly(A) signal: herpes simplex virus thymidine kinase polyadenylation signal (Cole and Stacy, 1985)
  10779..11003   +  CDS            gH (fragment): GH_HHV11 - Experimental evidence at protein level: Swiss-Prot protein existence level 1. The heterodimer glycoprotein H-glycoprotein L is required for the fusion of viral and plasma membranes leading to virus entry into the host cell. Following initial binding to host receptor, membrane fusion is mediated by the fusion machinery composed of gB and the heterodimer gH/gL. May also be involved in the fusion between the virion envelope and the outer nuclear membrane during virion morphogenesis. From Human herpesvirus 1 (strain 17) (HHV-1) (Human herpes simplex virus 1).
  11034..11059   -  CDS            bla(M) (fragment): β-lactamase lacking the signal sequence; bla(M); allows cytosolic expression of β-lactamase
>Addgene plasmid #104583 | pRVL-5 | depositor full sequence | sequence record 198607 | pRVL-5 sequence 11229 bps
GTTGACATTGATTATTGACTAGTTATTAATAGTAATCAATTACGGGGTCATTAGTTCATAGCCCATATAT
GGAGTTCCGCGTTACATAACTTACGGTAAATGGCCCGCCTGGCTGACCGCCCAACGACCCCCGCCCATTG
ACGTCAATAATGACGTATGTTCCCATAGTAACGCCAATAGGGACTTTCCATTGACGTCAATGGGTGGAGT
ATTTACGGTAAACTGCCCACTTGGCAGTACATCAAGTGTATCATATGCCAAGTCCGCCCCCTATTGACGT
CAATGACGGTAAATGGCCCGCCTGGCATTATGCCCAGTACATGACCTTACGGGACTTTCCTACTTGGCAG
TACATCTACGTATTAGTCATCGCTATTACCATGGTGATGCGGTTTTGGCAGTACACCAATGGGCGTGGAT
AGCGGTTTGACTCACGGGGATTTCCAAGTCTCCACCCCATTGACGTCAATGGGAGTTTGTTTTGGCACCA
AAATCAACGGGACTTTCCAAAATGTCGTAATAACCCCGCCCCGTTGACGCAAATGGGCGGTAGGCGTGTA
CGGTGGGAGGTCTATATAAGCAGAGCTCGTTTAGTGAACCGTCAGATCTCTAGAAGCTGGGTACCGCCGC
CACCATGGACTGGACCTGGAGGGTGTTCTGCCTGCTGGCCGTGGCCCCCGGCGCCCACAGCGAAGAGCTA
CAGAGTGAGCTCTTCGCCAGCACCAAGGGTCCAAGTGTATTCCCACTCGCTCCAAGCTCTAAATCCACGA
GCGGTGGTACGGCAGCCCTCGGATGCCTCGTCAAAGATTATTTTCCAGAACCTGTTACAGTATCTTGGAA
TAGCGGCGCGTTGACCAGTGGCGTCCATACATTTCCCGCGGTATTGCAATCATCTGGCCTCTATAGTCTT
TCATCAGTGGTCACCGTCCCGAGTTCTAGCCTGGGTACACAGACTTACATTTGCAATGTAAACCATAAGC
CAAGCAATACTAAAGTTGACAAGAAGGTCGAGCCCAAAAGCTGTGACAAGACTCATACCTGCCCGCCCTG
CCCAGCCCCCGAACTTCTTGGTGGACCGTCCGTCTTCCTCTTTCCTCCTAAGCCGAAGGACACGCTGATG
ATCTCAAGGACTCCCGAAGTTACATGTGTGGTCGTAGATGTCTCACACGAGGACCCCGAGGTTAAATTCA
ATTGGTACGTCGACGGAGTAGAAGTTCATAACGCCAAAACTAAGCCGAGGGAGGAGCAATACAATTCAAC
GTATCGGGTCGTAAGCGTTCTTACCGTCCTCCATCAGGATTGGTTGAACGGTAAAGAATACAAGTGCAAA
GTTAGCAATAAAGCCCTCCCCGCCCCGATAGAAAAGACTATAAGTAAGGCGAAAGGACAACCAAGAGAAC
CCCAAGTTTACACTTTGCCCCCCTCACGGGATGAACTTACAAAAAATCAAGTCTCCCTTACATGCCTGGT
GAAGGGTTTCTACCCATCAGATATCGCAGTGGAATGGGAATCTAACGGACAACCAGAAAATAATTACAAG
ACGACGCCGCCAGTCCTCGACTCTGATGGGTCCTTTTTTTTGTACTCAAAACTTACTGTGGATAAAAGTA
GGTGGCAACAAGGCAATGTGTTCTCCTGCTCAGTGATGCATGAGGCCCTTCACAATCATTATACCCAGAA
ATCATTGAGCCTGAGCCCCGGCAAATGATAAGGATCCAGACATGATAAGATACATTGATGAGTTTGGACA
AACCACAACTAGAATGCAGTGAAAAAAATGCTTTATTTGTGAAATTTGTGATGCTATTGCTTTATTTGTA
ACCATTATAAGCTGCAATAAACAAGTTAACAACAACAATTGCATTCATTTTATGTTTCAGGTTCAGGGGG
AGGTGTGGGAGGTTTTTTAAAGCAAGTAAAACCTCTACAAATGTGGTATGGCTGATTATGATCCGGCTGC
CTCGCGCGTTTCGGTGATGACGGTGAAAACCTCTGACACATGCAGCTCCCGGAGACGGTCACAGCTTGTC
TGTAAGCGGATGCCGGGAGCAGACAAGCCCGTCAGGGCGCGTCAGCGGGTGTTGGCGGGTGTCGGGGCGC
AGCCATGAGGTCGACTCTAGAGGATCGATCCCCGCCCCGGACGAACTAAACCTGACTACGACATCTCTGC
CCCTTCTTCGCGGGGCAGTGCATGTAATCCCTTCAGTTGGTTGGTACAACTTGCCAACTGGGCCCTGTTC
CACATGTGACACGGGGGGGGACCAAACACAAAGGGGTTCTCTGACTGTAGTTGACATCCTTATAAATGGA
TGTGCACATTTGCCAACACTGAGTGGCTTTCATCCTGGAGCAGACTTTGCAGTCTGTGGACTGCAACACA
ACATTGCCTTTATGTGTAACTCTTGGCTGAAGCTCTTACACCAATGCTGGGGGACATGTACCTCCCAGGG
GCCCAGGAAGACTACGGGAGGCTACACCAACGTCAATCAGAGGGGCCTGTGTAGCTACCGATAAGCGGAC
CCTCAAGAGGGCATTAGCAATAGTGTTTATAAGGCCCCCTTGTTAACCCTAAACGGGTAGCATATGCTTC
CCGGGTAGTAGTATATACTATCCAGACTAACCCTAATTCAATAGCATATGTTACCCAACGGGAAGCATAT
GCTATCGAATTAGGGTTAGTAAAAGGGTCCTAAGGAACAGCGATATCTCCCACCCCATGAGCTGTCACGG
TTTTATTTACATGGGGTCAGGATTCCACGAGGGTAGTGAACCATTTTAGTCACAAGGGCAGTGGCTGAAG
ATCAAGGAGCGGGCAGTGAACTCTCCTGAATCTTCGCCTGCTTCTTCATTCTCCTTCGTTTAGCTAATAG
AATAACTGCTGAGTTGTGAACAGTAAGGTGTATGTGAGGTGCTCGAAAACAAGGTTTCAGGTGACGCCCC
CAGAATAAAATTTGGACGGGGGGTTCAGTGGTGGCATTGTGCTATGACACCAATATAACCCTCACAAACC
CCTTGGGCAATAAATACTAGTGTAGGAATGAAACATTCTGAATATCTTTAACAATAGAAATCCATGGGGT
GGGGACAAGCCGTAAAGACTGGATGTCCATCTCACACGAATTTATGGCTATGGGCAACACATAATCCTAG
TGCAATATGATACTGGGGTTATTAAGATGTGTCCCAGGCAGGGACCAAGACAGGTGAACCATGTTGTTAC
ACTCTATTTGTAACAAGGGGAAAGAGAGTGGACGCCGACAGCAGCGGACTCCACTGGTTGTCTCTAACAC
CCCCGAAAATTAAACGGGGCTCCACGCCAATGGGGCCCATAAACAAAGACAAGTGGCCACTCTTTTTTTT
GAAATTGTGGAGTGGGGGCACGCGTCAGCCCCCACACGCCGCCCTGCGGTTTTGGACTGTAAAATAAGGG
TGTAATAACTTGGCTGATTGTAACCCCGCTAACCACTGCGGTCAAACCACTTGCCCACAAAACCACTAAT
GGCACCCCGGGGAATACCTGCATAAGTAGGTGGGCGGGCCAAGATAGGGGCGCGATTGCTGCGATCTGGA
GGACAAATTACACACACTTGCGCCTGAGCGCCAAGCACAGGGTTGTTGGTCCTCATATTCACGAGGTCGC
TGAGAGCACGGTGGGCTAATGTTGCCATGGGTAGCATATACTACCCAAATATCTGGATAGCATATGCTAT
CCTAATCTATATCTGGGTAGCATAGGCTATCCTAATCTATATCTGGGTAGCATATGCTATCCTAATCTAT
ATCTGGGTAGTATATGCTATCCTAATTTATATCTGGGTAGCATAGGCTATCCTAATCTATATCTGGGTAG
CATATGCTATCCTAATCTATATCTGGGTAGTATATGCTATCCTAATCTGTATCCGGGTAGCATATGCTAT
CCTAATAGAGATTAGGGTAGTATATGCTATCCTAATTTATATCTGGGTAGCATATACTACCCAAATATCT
GGATAGCATATGCTATCCTAATCTATATCTGGGTAGCATATGCTATCCTAATCTATATCTGGGTAGCATA
GGCTATCCTAATCTATATCTGGGTAGCATATGCTATCCTAATCTATATCTGGGTAGTATATGCTATCCTA
ATTTATATCTGGGTAGCATAGGCTATCCTAATCTATATCTGGGTAGCATATGCTATCCTAATCTATATCT
GGGTAGTATATGCTATCCTAATCTGTATCCGGGTAGCATATGCTATCCTCATGCATATACAGTCAGCATA
TGATACCCAGTAGTAGAGTGGGAGTGCTATCCTTTGCATATGCCGCCACCTCCCAAGGGGGCGTGAATTT
TCGCTGCTTGTCCTTTTCCTGCTGGTTGCTCCCATTCTTAGGTGAATTTAAGGAGGCCAGGCTAAAGCCG
TCGCATGTCTGATTGCTCACCAGGTAAATGTCGCTAATGTTTTCCAACGCGAGAAGGTGTTGAGCGCGGA
GCTGAGTGACGTGACAACATGGGTATGCCCAATTGCCCCATGTTGGGAGGACGAAAATGGTGACAAGACA
GATGGCCAGAAATACACCAACAGCACGCATGATGTCTACTGGGGATTTATTCTTTAGTGCGGGGGAATAC
ACGGCTTTTAATACGATTGAGGGCGTCTCCTAACAAGTTACATCACTCCTGCCCTTCCTCACCCTCATCT
CCATCACCTCCTTCATCTCCGTCATCTCCGTCATCACCCTCCGCGGCAGCCCCTTCCACCATAGGTGGAA
ACCAGGGAGGCAAATCTACTCCATCGTCAAAGCTGCACACAGTCACCCTGATATTGCAGGTAGGAGCGGG
CTTTGTCATAACAAGGTCCTTAATCGCATCCTTCAAAACCTCAGCAAATATATGAGTTTGTAAAAAGACC
ATGAAATAACAGACAATGGACTCCCTTAGCGGGCCAGGTTGTGGGCCGGGTCCAGGGGCCATTCCAAAGG
GGAGACGACTCAATGGTGTAAGACGACATTGTGGAATAGCAAGGGCAGTTCCTCGCCTTAGGTTGTAAAG
GGAGGTCTTACTACCTCCATATACGAACACACCGGCGACCCAAGTTCCTTCGTCGGTAGTCCTTTCTACG
TGACTCCTAGCCAGGAGAGCTCTTAAACCTTCTGCAATGTTCTCAAATTTCGGGTTGGAACCTCCTTGAC
CACGATGCTTTCCAAACCACCCTCCTTTTTTGCGCCTGCCTCCATCACCCTGACCCCGGGGTCCAGTGCT
TGGGCCTTCTCCTGGGTCATCTGCGGGGCCCTGCTCTATCGCTCCCGGGGGCACGTCAGGCTCACCATCT
GGGCCACCTTCTTGGTGGTATTCAAAATAATCGGCTTCCCCTACAGGGTGGAAAAATGGCCTTCTACCTG
GAGGGGGCCTGCGCGGTGGAGACCCGGATGATGATGACTGACTACTGGGACTCCTGGGCCTCTTTTCTCC
ACGTCCACGACCTCTCCCCCTGGCTCTTTCACGACTTCCCCCCCTGGCTCTTTCACGTCCTCTACCCCGG
CGGCCTCCACTACCTCCTCGACCCCGGCCTCCACTACCTCCTCGACCCCGGCCTCCACTGCCTCCTCGAC
CCCGGCCTCCACCTCCTGCTCCTGCCCCTCCTGCTCCTGCCCCTCCTCCTGCTCCTGCCCCTCCTGCCCC
TCCTGCTCCTGCCCCTCCTGCCCCTCCTGCTCCTGCCCCTCCTGCCCCTCCTGCTCCTGCCCCTCCTGCC
CCTCCTCCTGCTCCTGCCCCTCCTGCCCCTCCTCCTGCTCCTGCCCCTCCTGCCCCTCCTGCTCCTGCCC
CTCCTGCCCCTCCTGCTCCTGCCCCTCCTGCCCCTCCTGCTCCTGCCCCTCCTGCTCCTGCCCCTCCTGC
TCCTGCCCCTCCTGCTCCTGCCCCTCCTGCCCCTCCTGCCCCTCCTCCTGCTCCTGCCCCTCCTGCTCCT
GCCCCTCCTGCCCCTCCTGCCCCTCCTGCTCCTGCCCCTCCTCCTGCTCCTGCCCCTCCTGCCCCTCCTG
CCCCTCCTCCTGCTCCTGCCCCTCCTGCCCCTCCTCCTGCTCCTGCCCCTCCTCCTGCTCCTGCCCCTCC
TGCCCCTCCTGCCCCTCCTCCTGCTCCTGCCCCTCCTGCCCCTCCTCCTGCTCCTGCCCCTCCTCCTGCT
CCTGCCCCTCCTGCCCCTCCTGCCCCTCCTCCTGCTCCTGCCCCTCCTCCTGCTCCTGCCCCTCCTGCCC
CTCCTGCCCCTCCTGCCCCTCCTCCTGCTCCTGCCCCTCCTCCTGCTCCTGCCCCTCCTGCTCCTGCCCC
TCCCGCTCCTGCTCCTGCTCCTGTTCCACCGTGGGTCCCTTTGCAGCCAATGCAACTTGGACGTTTTTGG
GGTCTCCGGACACCATCTCTATGTCTTGGCCCTGATCCTGAGCCGCCCGGGGCTCCTGGTCTTCCGCCTC
CTCGTCCTCGTCCTCTTCCCCGTCCTCGTCCATGGTTATCACCCCCTCTTCTTTGAGGTCCACTGCCGCC
GGAGCCTTCTGGTCCAGATGTGTCTCCCTTCTCTCCTAGGCCATTTCCAGGTCCTGTACCTGGCCCCTCG
TCAGACATGATTCACACTAAAAGAGATCAATAGACATCTTTATTAGACGACGCTCAGTGAATACAGGGAG
TGCAGACTCCTGCCCCCTCCAACAGCCCCCCCACCCTCATCCCCTTCATGGTCGCTGTCAGACAGATCCA
GGTCTGAAAATTCCCCATCCTCCGAACCATCCTCGTCCTCATCACCAATTACTCGCAGCCCGGAAAACTC
CCGCTGAACATCCTCAAGATTTGCGTCCTGAGCCTCAAGCCAGGCCTCAAATTCCTCGTCCCCCTTTTTG
CTGGACGGTAGGGATGGGGATTCTCGGGACCCCTCCTCTTCCTCTTCAAGGTCACCAGACAGAGATGCTA
CTGGGGCAACGGAAGAAAAGCTGGGTGCGGCCTGTGAGGATCAGCTTATCGATGATAAGCTGTCAAACAT
GAGAATTCTTGAAGACGAAAGGGCCTCGTGATACGCCTATTTTTATAGGTTAATGTCATGATAATAATGG
TTTCTTAGACGTCAGGTGGCACTTTTCGGGGAAATGTGCGCGGAACCCCTATTTGTTTATTTTTCTAAAT
ACATTCAAATATGTATCCGCTCATGAGACAATAACCCTGATAAATGCTTCAATAATATTGAAAAAGGAAG
AGTATGAGTATTCAACATTTCCGTGTCGCCCTTATTCCCTTTTTTGCGGCATTTTGCCTTCCTGTTTTTG
CTCACCCAGAAACGCTGGTGAAAGTAAAAGATGCTGAAGATCAGTTGGGTGCACGAGTGGGTTACATCGA
ACTGGATCTCAACAGCGGTAAGATCCTTGAGAGTTTTCGCCCCGAAGAACGTTTTCCAATGATGAGCACT
TTTAAAGTTCTGCTATGTGGCGCGGTATTATCCCGTGTTGACGCCGGGCAAGAGCAACTCGGTCGCCGCA
TACACTATTCTCAGAATGACTTGGTTGAGTACTCACCAGTCACAGAAAAGCATCTTACGGATGGCATGAC
AGTAAGAGAATTATGCAGTGCTGCCATAACCATGAGTGATAACACTGCGGCCAACTTACTTCTGACAACG
ATCGGAGGACCGAAGGAGCTAACCGCTTTTTTGCACAACATGGGGGATCATGTAACTCGCCTTGATCGTT
GGGAACCGGAGCTGAATGAAGCCATACCAAACGACGAGCGTGACACCACGATGCCTGCAGCAATGGCAAC
AACGTTGCGCAAACTATTAACTGGCGAACTACTTACTCTAGCTTCCCGGCAACAATTAATAGACTGGATG
GAGGCGGATAAAGTTGCAGGACCACTTCTGCGCTCGGCCCTTCCGGCTGGCTGGTTTATTGCTGATAAAT
CTGGAGCCGGTGAGCGTGGGTCTCGCGGTATCATTGCAGCACTGGGGCCAGATGGTAAGCCCTCCCGTAT
CGTAGTTATCTACACGACGGGGAGTCAGGCAACTATGGATGAACGAAATAGACAGATCGCTGAGATAGGT
GCCTCACTGATTAAGCATTGGTAACTGTCAGACCAAGTTTACTCATATATACTTTAGATTGATTTAAAAC
TTCATTTTTAATTTAAAAGGATCTAGGTGAAGATCCTTTTTGATAATCTCATGACCAAAATCCCTTAACG
TGAGTTTTCGTTCCACTGAGCGTCAGACCCCGTAGAAAAGATCAAAGGATCTTCTTGAGATCCTTTTTTT
CTGCGCGTAATCTGCTGCTTGCAAACAAAAAAACCACCGCTACCAGCGGTGGTTTGTTTGCCGGATCAAG
AGCTACCAACTCTTTTTCCGAAGGTAACTGGCTTCAGCAGAGCGCAGATACCAAATACTGTCCTTCTAGT
GTAGCCGTAGTTAGGCCACCACTTCAAGAACTCTGTAGCACCGCCTACATACCTCGCTCTGCTAATCCTG
TTACCAGTGGCTGCTGCCAGTGGCGATAAGTCGTGTCTTACCGGGTTGGACTCAAGACGATAGTTACCGG
ATAAGGCGCAGCGGTCGGGCTGAACGGGGGGTTCGTGCACACAGCCCAGCTTGGAGCGAACGACCTACAC
CGAACTGAGATACCTACAGCGTGAGCTATGAGAAAGCGCCACGCTTCCCGAAGGGAGAAAGGCGGACAGG
TATCCGGTAAGCGGCAGGGTCGGAACAGGAGAGCGCACGAGGGAGCTTCCAGGGGGAAACGCCTGGTATC
TTTATAGTCCTGTCGGGTTTCGCCACCTCTGACTTGAGCGTCGATTTTTGTGATGCTCGTCAGGGGGGCG
GAGCCTATGGAAAAACGCCAGCAACGCGGCCTTTTTACGGTTCCTGGCCTTTTGCTGGCCTTGAAGCTGT
CCCTGATGGTCGTCATCTACCTGCCTGGACAGCATGGCCTGCAACGCGGGCATCCCGATGCCGCCGGAAG
CGAGAAGAATCATAATGGGGAAGGCCATCCAGCCTCGCGTCGCGAACGCCAGCAAGACGTAGCCCAGCGC
GTCGGCCCCGAGATGCGCCGCGTGCGGCTGCTGGAGATGGCGGACGCGATGGATATGTTCTGCCAAGGGT
TGGTTTGCGCATTCACAGTTCTCCGCAAGAATTGATTGGCTCCAATTCTTGGAGTGGTGAATCCGTTAGC
GAGGTGCCGCCCTGCTTCATCCCCGTGGCCCGTTGCTCGCGTTTGCTGGCGGTGTCCCCGGAAGAAATAT
ATTTGCATGTCTTTAGTTCTATGATGACACAAACCCCGCCCAGCGTCTTGTCATTGGCGAATTCGAACAC
GCAGATGCAGTCGGGGCGGCGCGGTCCGAGGTCCACTTCGCATATTAAGGTGACGCGTGTGGCCTCGAAC
ACCGAGCGACCCTGCAGCGACCCGCTTAACAGCGTCAACAGCGTGCCGCAGATCCCGGGGGGCAATGAGA
TATGAAAAAGCCTGAACTCACCGCGACGTCTGTCGAGAAGTTTCTGATCGAAAAGTTCGACAGCGTCTCC
GACCTGATGCAGCTCTCGGAGGGCGAAGAATCTCGTGCTTTCAGCTTCGATGTAGGAGGGCGTGGATATG
TCCTGCGGGTAAATAGCTGCGCCGATGGTTTCTACAAAGATCGTTATGTTTATCGGCACTTTGCATCGGC
CGCGCTCCCGATTCCGGAAGTGCTTGACATTGGGGAATTCAGCGAGAGCCTGACCTATTGCATCTCCCGC
CGTGCACAGGGTGTCACGTTGCAAGACCTGCCTGAAACCGAACTGCCCGCTGTTCTGCAGCCGGTCGCGG
AGGCCATGGATGCGATCGCTGCGGCCGATCTTAGCCAGACGAGCGGGTTCGGCCCATTCGGACCGCAAGG
AATCGGTCAATACACTACATGGCGTGATTTCATATGCGCGATTGCTGATCCCCATGTGTATCACTGGCAA
ACTGTGATGGACGACACCGTCAGTGCGTCCGTCGCGCAGGCTCTCGATGAGCTGATGCTTTGGGCCGAGG
ACTGCCCCGAAGTCCGGCACCTCGTGCACGCGGATTTCGGCTCCAACAATGTCCTGACGGACAATGGCCG
CATAACAGCGGTCATTGACTGGAGCGAGGCGATGTTCGGGGATTCCCAATACGAGGTCGCCAACATCTTC
TTCTGGAGGCCGTGGTTGGCTTGTATGGAGCAGCAGACGCGCTACTTCGAGCGGAGGCATCCGGAGCTTG
CAGGATCGCCGCGGCTCCGGGCGTATATGCTCCGCATTGGTCTTGACCAACTCTATCAGAGCTTGGTTGA
CGGCAATTTCGATGATGCAGCTTGGGCGCAGGGTCGATGCGACGCAATCGTCCGATCCGGAGCCGGGACT
GTCGGGCGTACACAAATCGCCCGCAGAAGCGCGGCCGTCTGGACCGATGGCTGTGTAGAAGTACTCGCCG
ATAGTGGAAACCGACGCCCCAGCACTCGTCCGGATCGGGAGATGGGGGAGGCTAACTGAAACACGGAAGG
AGACAATACCGGAAGGAACCCGCGCTATGACGGCAATAAAAAGACAGAATAAAACGCACGGGTGTTGGGT
CGTTTGTTCATAAACGCGGGGTTCGGTCCCAGGGCTGGCACTCTGTCGATACCCCACCGAGACCCCATTG
GGGCCAATACGCCCGCGTTTCTTCCTTTTCCCCACCCCACCCCCCAAGTTCGGGTGAAGGCCCAGGGCTC
GCAGCCAACGTCGGGGCGGCAGGCCCTGCCATAGCCACTGGCCCCGTGGGTTAGGGACGGGGTCCCCCAT
GGGGAATGGTTTATGGTTCGTGGGGGTTATTATTTTGGGCGTTGCGTGGGGTCAGGTCCACGACTGGACT
GAGCAGACAGACCCATGGTTTTTGGATGGCCTGGGCATGGACCGCATGTACTGGCGCGACACGAACACCG
GGCGTCTGTGGCTGCCAAACACCCCCGACCCCCAAAAACCACCGCGCGGATTTCTGGCGTGCCAAGCTAG
TCGACCAATTCTCATGTTTGACAGCTTATCATCGCAGATCCGGGCAACGTTGTTGCCATTGCTGCAGGCG
CAGAACTGGTAGGTATGGAAGATCTATACATTGAATCAATATTGGCAATTAGCCATATTAGTCATTGGTT
ATATAGCATAAATCAATATTGGCTATTGGCCATTGCATACGTTGTATCTATATCATAATATGTACATTTA
TATTGGCTCATGTCCAATATGACCGCCAT
