>Addgene plasmid #104583 | pRVL-5 | addgene partial sequence | sequence record 201622 | Addgene NGS Result
CTCCTGCCCCTCCTGCCCCTCCTCCTGCTCCTGCCCCTCCTCCTGCTCCTCCCCCTCCTGCCCCTCCTGC
CCCTCCTCCTGCTCCTGCCCCTCCTGCCCCTCCTCCTGCTCCTGCCCCTCCTCCTGCTCCTGCCCCTCCT
GCCCCTCCTGCCCCTCCTCCTGCTCCTGCCCCTCCTCCTGCTCCTGCCCCTCCTGCCCCTCCTGCCCCTC
CTGCCCCTCCTCCTGCTCCTGCCCCTCCTCCTGCTCCTGCCCCTCCTGCTCCTGCCCCTCCCGCTCCTGC
TCCTGCTCCTGTTCCACCGTGGGTCCCTTTGCAGCCAATGCAACTTGGACGTTTTTGGGGTCTCCGGACA
CCATCTCTATGTCTTGGCCCTGATCCTGAGCCGCCCGGGGCTCCTGGTCTTCCGCCTCCTCGTCCTCGTC
CTCTTCCCCGTCCTCGTCCATGGTTATCACCCCCTCTTCTTTGAGGTCCACTGCCGCCGGAGCCTTCTGG
TCCAGATGTGTCTCCCTTCTCTCCTAGGCCATTTCCAGGTCCTGTACCTGGCCCCTCGTCAGACATGATT
CACACTAAAAGAGATCAATAGACATCTTTATTAGACGACGCTCAGTGAATACAGGGAGTGCAGACTCCTG
CCCCCTCCAACAGCCCCCCCACCCTCATCCCCTTCATGGTCGCTGTCAGACAGATCCAGGTCTGAAAATT
CCCCATCCTCCGAACCATCCTCGTCCTCATCACCAATTACTCGCAGCCCGGAAAACTCCCGCTGAACATC
CTCAAGATTTGCGTCCTGAGCCTCAAGCCAGGCCTCAAATTCCTCGTCCCCCTTTTTGCTGGACGGTAGG
GATGGGGATTCTCGGGACCCCTCCTCTTCCTCTTCAAGGTCACCAGACAGAGATGCTACTGGGGCAACGG
AAGAAAAGCTGGGTGCGGCCTGTGAGGATCAGCTTATCGATGATAAGCTGTCAAACATGAGAATTCTTGA
AGACGAAAGGGCCTCGTGATACGCCTATTTTTATAGGTTAATGTCATGATAATAATGGTTTCTTAGACGT
CAGGTGGCACTTTTCGGGGAAATGTGCGCGGAACCCCTATTTGTTTATTTTTCTAAATACATTCAAATAT
GTATCCGCTCATGAGACAATAACCCTGATAAATGCTTCAATAATATTGAAAAAGGAAGAGTATGAGTATT
CAACATTTCCGTGTCGCCCTTATTCCCTTTTTTGCGGCATTTTGCCTTCCTGTTTTTGCTCACCCAGAAA
CGCTGGTGAAAGTAAAAGATGCTGAAGATCAGTTGGGTGCACGAGTGGGTTACATCGAACTGGATCTCAA
CAGCGGTAAGATCCTTGAGAGTTTTCGCCCCGAAGAACGTTTTCCAATGATGAGCACTTTTAAAGTTCTG
CTATGTGGCGCGGTATTATCCCGTGTTGACGCCGGGCAAGAGCAACTCGGTCGCCGCATACACTATTCTC
AGAATGACTTGGTTGAGTACTCACCAGTCACAGAAAAGCATCTTACGGATGGCATGACAGTAAGAGAATT
ATGCAGTGCTGCCATAACCATGAGTGATAACACTGCGGCCAACTTACTTCTGACAACGATCGGAGGACCG
AAGGAGCTAACCGCTTTTTTGCACAACATGGGGGATCATGTAACTCGCCTTGATCGTTGGGAACCGGAGC
TGAATGAAGCCATACCAAACGACGAGCGTGACACCACGATGCCTGCAGCAATGGCAACAACGTTGCGCAA
ACTATTAACTGGCGAACTACTTACTCTAGCTTCCCGGCAACAATTAATAGACTGGATGGAGGCGGATAAA
GTTGCAGGACCACTTCTGCGCTCGGCCCTTCCGGCTGGCTGGTTTATTGCTGATAAATCTGGAGCCGGTG
AGCGTGGGTCTCGCGGTATCATTGCAGCACTGGGGCCAGATGGTAAGCCCTCCCGTATCGTAGTTATCTA
CACGACGGGGAGTCAGGCAACTATGGATGAACGAAATAGACAGATCGCTGAGATAGGTGCCTCACTGATT
AAGCATTGGTAACTGTCAGACCAAGTTTACTCATATATACTTTAGATTGATTTAAAACTTCATTTTTAAT
TTAAAAGGATCTAGGTGAAGATCCTTTTTGATAATCTCATGACCAAAATCCCTTAACGTGAGTTTTCGTT
CCACTGAGCGTCAGACCCCGTAGAAAAGATCAAAGGATCTTCTTGAGATCCTTTTTTTCTGCGCGTAATC
TGCTGCTTGCAAACAAAAAAACCACCGCTACCAGCGGTGGTTTGTTTGCCGGATCAAGAGCTACCAACTC
TTTTTCCGAAGGTAACTGGCTTCAGCAGAGCGCAGATACCAAATACTGTCCTTCTAGTGTAGCCGTAGTT
AGGCCACCACTTCAAGAACTCTGTAGCACCGCCTACATACCTCGCTCTGCTAATCCTGTTACCAGTGGCT
GCTGCCAGTGGCGATAAGTCGTGTCTTACCGGGTTGGACTCAAGACGATAGTTACCGGATAAGGCGCAGC
GGTCGGGCTGAACGGGGGGTTCGTGCACACAGCCCAGCTTGGAGCGAACGACCTACACCGAACTGAGATA
CCTACAGCGTGAGCTATGAGAAAGCGCCACGCTTCCCGAAGGGAGAAAGGCGGACAGGTATCCGGTAAGC
GGCAGGGTCGGAACAGGAGAGCGCACGAGGGAGCTTCCAGGGGGAAACGCCTGGTATCTTTATAGTCCTG
TCGGGTTTCGCCACCTCTGACTTGAGCGTCGATTTTTGTGATGCTCGTCAGGGGGGCGGAGCCTATGGAA
AAACGCCAGCAACGCGGCCTTTTTACGGTTCCTGGCCTTTTGCTGGCCTTGAAGCTGTCCCTGATGGTCG
TCATCTACCTGCCTGGACAGCATGGCCTGCAACGCGGGCATCCCGATGCCGCCGGAAGCGAGAAGAATCA
TAATGGGGAAGGCCATCCAGCCTCGCGTCGCGAACGCCAGCAAGACGTAGCCCAGCGCGTCGGCCCCGAG
ATGCGCCGCGTGCGGCTGCTGGAGATGGCGGACGCGATGGATATGTTCTGCCAAGGGTTGGTTTGCGCAT
TCACAGTTCTCCGCAAGAATTGATTGGCTCCAATTCTTGGAGTGGTGAATCCGTTAGCGAGGTGCCGCCC
TGCTTCATCCCCGTGGCCCGTTGCTCGCGTTTGCTGGCGGTGTCCCCGGAAGAAATATATTTGCATGTCT
TTAGTTCTATGATGACACAAACCCCGCCCAGCGTCTTGTCATTGGCGAATTCGAACACGCAGATGCAGTC
GGGGCGGCGCGGTCCGAGGTCCACTTCGCATATTAAGGTGACGCGTGTGGCCTCGAACACCGAGCGACCC
TGCAGCGACCCGCTTAACAGCGTCAACAGCGTGCCGCAGATCCCGGGGGGCAATGAGATATGAAAAAGCC
TGAACTCACCGCGACGTCTGTCGAGAAGTTTCTGATCGAAAAGTTCGACAGCGTCTCCGACCTGATGCAG
CTCTCGGAGGGCGAAGAATCTCGTGCTTTCAGCTTCGATGTAGGAGGGCGTGGATATGTCCTGCGGGTAA
ATAGCTGCGCCGATGGTTTCTACAAAGATCGTTATGTTTATCGGCACTTTGCATCGGCCGCGCTCCCGAT
TCCGGAAGTGCTTGACATTGGGGAATTCAGCGAGAGCCTGACCTATTGCATCTCCCGCCGTGCACAGGGT
GTCACGTTGCAAGACCTGCCTGAAACCGAACTGCCCGCTGTTCTGCAGCCGGTCGCGGAGGCCATGGATG
CGATCGCTGCGGCCGATCTTAGCCAGACGAGCGGGTTCGGCCCATTCGGACCGCAAGGAATCGGTCAATA
CACTACATGGCGTGATTTCATATGCGCGATTGCTGATCCCCATGTGTATCACTGGCAAACTGTGATGGAC
GACACCGTCAGTGCGTCCGTCGCGCAGGCTCTCGATGAGCTGATGCTTTGGGCCGAGGACTGCCCCGAAG
TCCGGCACCTCGTGCACGCGGATTTCGGCTCCAACAATGTCCTGACGGACAATGGCCGCATAACAGCGGT
CATTGACTGGAGCGAGGCGATGTTCGGGGATTCCCAATACGAGGTCGCCAACATCTTCTTCTGGAGGCCG
TGGTTGGCTTGTATGGAGCAGCAGACGCGCTACTTCGAGCGGAGGCATCCGGAGCTTGCAGGATCGCCGC
GGCTCCGGGCGTATATGCTCCGCATTGGTCTTGACCAACTCTATCAGAGCTTGGTTGACGGCAATTTCGA
TGATGCAGCTTGGGCGCAGGGTCGATGCGACGCAATCGTCCGATCCGGAGCCGGGACTGTCGGGCGTACA
CAAATCGCCCGCAGAAGCGCGGCCGTCTGGACCGATGGCTGTGTAGAAGTACTCGCCGATAGTGGAAACC
GACGCCCCAGCACTCGTCCGGATCGGGAGATGGGGGAGGCTAACTGAAACACGGAAGGAGACAATACCGG
AAGGAACCCGCGCTATGACGGCAATAAAAAGACAGAATAAAACGCACGGGTGTTGGGTCGTTTGTTCATA
AACGCGGGGTTCGGTCCCAGGGCTGGCACTCTGTCGATACCCCACCGAGACCCCATTGGGGCCAATACGC
CCGCGTTTCTTCCTTTTCCCCACCCCACCCCCCAAGTTCGGGTGAAGGCCCAGGGCTCGCAGCCAACGTC
GGGGCGGCAGGCCCTGCCATAGCCACTGGCCCCGTGGGTTAGGGACGGGGTCCCCCATGGGGAATGGTTT
ATGGTTCGTGGGGGTTATTATTTTGGGCGTTGCGTGGGGTCAGGTCCACGACTGGACTGAGCAGACAGAC
CCATGGTTTTTGGATGGCCTGGGCATGGACCGCATGTACTGGCGCGACACGAACACCGGGCGTCTGTGGC
TGCCAAACACCCCCGACCCCCAAAAACCACCGCGCGGATTTCTGGCGTGCCAAGCTAGTCGACCAATTCT
CATGTTTGACAGCTTATCATCGCAGATCCGGGCAACGTTGTTGCCATTGCTGCAGGCGCAGAACTGGTAG
GTATGGAAGATCTATACATTGAATCAATATTGGCAATTAGCCATATTAGTCATTGGTTATATAGCATAAA
TCAATATTGGCTATTGGCCATTGCATACGTTGTATCTATATCATAATATGTACATTTATATTGGCTCATG
TCCAATATGACCGCCATGTTGACATTGATTATTGACTAGTTATTAATAGTAATCAATTACGGGGTCATTA
GTTCATAGCCCATATATGGAGTTCCGCGTTACATAACTTACGGTAAATGGCCCGCCTGGCTGACCGCCCA
ACGACCCCCGCCCATTGACGTCAATAATGACGTATGTTCCCATAGTAACGCCAATAGGGACTTTCCATTG
ACGTCAATGGGTGGAGTATTTACGGTAAACTGCCCACTTGGCAGTACATCAAGTGTATCATATGCCAAGT
CCGCCCCCTATTGACGTCAATGACGGTAAATGGCCCGCCTGGCATTATGCCCAGTACATGACCTTACGGG
ACTTTCCTACTTGGCAGTACATCTACGTATTAGTCATCGCTATTACCATGGTGATGCGGTTTTGGCAGTA
CACCAATGGGCGTGGATAGCGGTTTGACTCACGGGGATTTCCAAGTCTCCACCCCATTGACGTCAATGGG
AGTTTGTTTTGGCACCAAAATCAACGGGACTTTCCAAAATGTCGTAATAACCCCGCCCCGTTGACGCAAA
TGGGCGGTAGGCGTGTACGGTGGGAGGTCTATATAAGCAGAGCTCGTTTAGTGAACCGTCAGATCTCTAG
AAGCTGGGTACCGCCGCCACCATGGACTGGACCTGGAGGGTGTTCTGCCTGCTGGCCGTGGCCCCCGGCG
CCCACAGCGAAGAGCTACAGAGTGAGCTCTTCGCCAGCACCAAGGGTCCAAGTGTATTCCCACTCGCTCC
AAGCTCTAAATCCACGAGCGGTGGTACGGCAGCCCTCGGATGCCTCGTCAAAGATTATTTTCCAGAACCT
GTTACAGTATCTTGGAATAGCGGCGCGTTGACCAGTGGCGTCCATACATTTCCCGCGGTATTGCAATCAT
CTGGCCTCTATAGTCTTTCATCAGTGGTCACCGTCCCGAGTTCTAGCCTGGGTACACAGACTTACATTTG
CAATGTAAACCATAAGCCAAGCAATACTAAAGTTGACAAGAAGGTCGAGCCCAAAAGCTGTGACAAGACT
CATACCTGCCCGCCCTGCCCAGCCCCCGAACTTCTTGGTGGACCGTCCGTCTTCCTCTTTCCTCCTAAGC
CGAAGGACACGCTGATGATCTCAAGGACTCCCGAAGTTACATGTGTGGTCGTAGATGTCTCACACGAGGA
CCCCGAGGTTAAATTCAATTGGTACGTCGACGGAGTAGAAGTTCATAACGCCAAAACTAAGCCGAGGGAG
GAGCAATACAATTCAACGTATCGGGTCGTAAGCGTTCTTACCGTCCTCCATCAGGATTGGTTGAACGGTA
AAGAATACAAGTGCAAAGTTAGCAATAAAGCCCTCCCCGCCCCGATAGAAAAGACTATAAGTAAGGCGAA
AGGACAACCAAGAGAACCCCAAGTTTACACTTTGCCCCCCTCACGGGATGAACTTACAAAAAATCAAGTC
TCCCTTACATGCCTGGTGAAGGGTTTCTACCCATCAGATATCGCAGTGGAATGGGAATCTAACGGACAAC
CAGAAAATAATTACAAGACGACGCCGCCAGTCCTCGACTCTGATGGGTCCTTTTTTTTGTACTCAAAACT
TACTGTGGATAAAAGTAGGTGGCAACAAGGCAATGTGTTCTCCTGCTCAGTGATGCATGAGGCCCTTCAC
AATCATTATACCCAGAAATCATTGAGCCTGAGCCCCGGCAAATGATAAGGATCCAGACATGATAAGATAC
ATTGATGAGTTTGGACAAACCACAACTAGAATGCAGTGAAAAAAATGCTTTATTTGTGAAATTTGTGATG
CTATTGCTTTATTTGTAACCATTATAAGCTGCAATAAACAAGTTAACAACAACAATTGCATTCATTTTAT
GTTTCAGGTTCAGGGGGAGGTGTGGGAGGTTTTTTAAAGCAAGTAAAACCTCTACAAATGTGGTATGGCT
GATTATGATCCGGCTGCCTCGCGCGTTTCGGTGATGACGGTGAAAACCTCTGACACATGCAGCTCCCGGA
GACGGTCACAGCTTGTCTGTAAGCGGATGCCGGGAGCAGACAAGCCCGTCAGGGCGCGTCAGCGGGTGTT
GGCGGGTGTCGGGGCGCAGCCATGAGGTCGACTCTAGAGGATCGATCCCCGCCCCGGACGAACTAAACCT
GACTACGACATCTCTGCCCCTTCTTCGCGGGGCAGTGCATGTAATCCCTTCAGTTGGTTGGTACAACTTG
CCAACTGGGCCCTGTTCCACATGTGACACGGGGGGGGACCAAACACAAAGGGGTTCTCTGACTGTAGTTG
ACATCCTTATAAATGGATGTGCACATTTGCCAACACTGAGTGGCTTTCATCCTGGAGCAGACTTTGCAGT
CTGTGGACTGCAACACAACATTGCCTTTATGTGTAACTCTTGGCTGAAGCTCTTACACCAATGCTGGGGG
ACATGTACCTCCCAGGGGCCCAGGAAGACTACGGGAGGCTACACCAACGTCAATCAGAGGGGCCTGTGTA
GCTACCGATAAGCGGACCCTCAAGAGGGCATTAGCAATAGTGTTTATAAGGCCCCCTTGTTAACCCTAAA
CGGGTAGCATATGCTTCCCGGGTAGTAGTATATACTATCCAGACTAACCCTAATTCAATAGCATATGTTA
CCCAACGGGAAGCATATGCTATCGAATTAGGGTTAGTAAAAGGGTCCTAAGGAACAGCGATATCTCCCAC
CCCATGAGCTGTCACGGTTTTATTTACATGGGGTCAGGATTCCACGAGGGTAGTGAACCATTTTAGTCAC
AAGGGCAGTGGCTGAAGATCAAGGAGCGGGCAGTGAACTCTCCTGAATCTTCGCCTGCTTCTTCATTCTC
CTTCGTTTAGCTAATAGAATAACTGCTGAGTTGTGAACAGTAAGGTGTATGTGAGGTGCTCGAAAACAAG
GTTTCAGGTGACGCCCCCAGAATAAAATTTGGACGGGGGGTTCAGTGGTGGCATTGTGCTATGACACCAA
TATAACCCTCACAAACCCCTTGGGCAATAAATACTAGTGTAGGAATGAAACATTCTGAATATCTTTAACA
ATAGAAATCCATGGGGTGGGGACAAGCCGTAAAGACTGGATGTCCATCTCACACGAATTTATGGCTATGG
GCAACACATAATCCTAGTGCAATATGATACTGGGGTTATTAAGATGTGTCCCAGGCAGGGACCAAGACAG
GTGAACCATGTTGTTACACTCTATTTGTAACAAGGGGAAAGAGAGTGGACGCCGACAGCAGCGGACTCCA
CTGGTTGTCTCTAACACCCCCGAAAATTAAACGGGGCTCCACGCCAATGGGGCCCATAAACAAAGACAAG
TGGCCACTCTTTTTTTTGAAATTGTGGAGTGGGGGCACGCGTCAGCCCCCACACGCCGCCCTGCGGTTTT
GGACTGTAAAATAAGGGTGTAATAACTTGGCTGATTGTAACCCCGCTAACCACTGCGGTCAAACCACTTG
CCCACAAAACCACTAATGGCACCCCGGGGAATACCTGCATAAGTAGGTGGGCGGGCCAAGATAGGGGCGC
GATTGCTGCGATCTGGAGGACAAATTACACACACTTGCGCCTGAGCGCCAAGCACAGGGTTGTTGGTCCT
CATATTCACGAGGTCGCTGAGAGCACGGTGGGCTAATGTTGCCATGGGTAGCATATACTACCCAAATATC
TGGATAGCATATGCTATCCTAATCTATATCTGGGTAGCATAGGCTATCCTAATCTATATCTGGGTAGCAT
ATGCTATCCTAATCTATATCTGGGTAGTATATGCTATCCTAATTTATATCTGGGTAGCATAGGCTATCCT
AATCTATATCTGGGTAGCATATGCTATCCTAATCTATATCTGGGTAGTATATGCTATCCTAATCTGTATC
CGGGTAGCATATGCTATCCTAATAGAGATTAGGGTAGTATATGCTATCCTAATTTATATCTGGGTAGCAT
ATACTACCCAAATATCTGGATAGCATATGCTATCCTAATCTATATCTGGGTAGCATATGCTATCCTAATC
TATATCTGGGTAGCATAGGCTATCCTAATCTATATCTGGGTAGCATATGCTATCCTAATCTATATCTGGG
TAGTATATGCTATCCTAATTTATATCTGGGTAGCATAGGCTATCCTAATCTATATCTGGGTAGCATATGC
TATCCTAATCTATATCTGGGTAGTATATGCTATCCTAATCTGTATCCGGGTAGCATATGCTATCCTCATG
CATATACAGTCAGCATATGATACCCAGTAGTAGAGTGGGAGTGCTATCCTTTGCATATGCCGCCACCTCC
CAAGGGGGCGTGAATTTTCGCTGCTTGTCCTTTTCCTGCTGGTTGCTCCCATTCTTAGGTGAATTTAAGG
AGGCCAGGCTAAAGCCGTCGCATGTCTGATTGCTCACCAGGTAAATGTCGCTAATGTTTTCCAACGCGAG
AAGGTGTTGAGCGCGGAGCTGAGTGACGTGACAACATGGGTATGCCCAATTGCCCCATGTTGGGAGGACG
AAAATGGTGACAAGACAGATGGCCAGAAATACACCAACAGCACGCATGATGTCTACTGGGGATTTATTCT
TTAGTGCGGGGGAATACACGGCTTTTAATACGATTGAGGGCGTCTCCTAACAAGTTACATCACTCCTGCC
CTTCCTCACCCTCATCTCCATCACCTCCTTCATCTCCGTCATCTCCGTCATCACCCTCCGCGGCAGCCCC
TTCCACCATAGGTGGAAACCAGGGAGGCAAATCTACTCCATCGTCAAAGCTGCACACAGTCACCCTGATA
TTGCAGGTAGGAGCGGGCTTTGTCATAACAAGGTCCTTAATCGCATCCTTCAAAACCTCAGCAAATATAT
GAGTTTGTAAAAAGACCATGAAATAACAGACAATGGACTCCCTTAGCGGGCCAGGTTGTGGGCCGGGTCC
AGGGGCCATTCCAAAGGGGAGACGACTCAATGGTGTAAGACGACATTGTGGAATAGCAAGGGCAGTTCCT
CGCCTTAGGTTGTAAAGGGAGGTCTTACTACCTCCATATACGAACACACCGGCGACCCAAGTTCCTTCGT
CGGTAGTCCTTTCTACGTGACTCCTAGCCAGGAGAGCTCTTAAACCTTCTGCAATGTTCTCAAATTTCGG
GTTGGAACCTCCTTGACCACGATGCTTTCCAAACCACCCTCCTTTTTTGCGCCTGCCTCCATCACCCTGA
CCCCGGGGTCCAGTGCTTGGGCCTTCTCCTGGGTCATCTGCGGGGCCCTGCTCTATCGCTCCCGGGGGCA
CGTCAGGCTCACCATCTGGGCCACCTTCTTGGTGGTATTCAAAATAATCGGCTTCCCCTACAGGGTGGAA
AAATGGCCTTCTACCTGGAGGGGGCCTGCGCGGTGGAGACCCGGATGATGATGACTGACTACTGGGACTC
CTGGGCCTCTTTTCTCCACGTCCACGACCTCTCCCCCTGGCTCTTTCACGACTTCCCCCCCTGGCTCTTT
CACGTCCTCTACCCCGGCGGCCTCCACTACCTCCTCGACCCCGGCCTCCACTACCTCCTCGACCCCGGCC
TCCACTGCCTCCTCGACCCCGGCCTCCACCTCCTGCTCCTGCCCCTCCTGCTCCTGCCCCTCCTCCTGCT
CCTGCCCCTCCTGCCCCTCCTCCTCCTGCCCCTCCTGCCCCTCCTGCTCCTCCCCCTCCTCCCCCTCCTG
CTCCTGCCCCTCCT
